Addgene plasmid #177696: pDIV488
Purpose: Plasmid expressing optimized Cas9 and NAT marker. Compatible with CTG-clade yeast species
Depositing lab: Uffe Mortensen. Depositing organization: Danmarks Tekniske Universitet. Publication: A CRISPR/Cas9 method facilitates efficient oligo-mediated gene editing in Debaryomyces hansenii. Strucko T, Andersen NL, Mahler MR, Martinez JL, Mortensen UH. Synth Biol (Oxf). 2021 Oct 12;6(1):ysab031. doi: 10.1093/synbio/ysab031. eCollection 2021. PubMed 34746438.
Backbone
  Vector backbone: pDIV116
  Total vector size (bp): 10035
  Vector type: Bacterial Expression, Yeast Expression, CRISPR
  Selectable markers: Nourseothricin
Growth in bacteria
  Bacterial resistance: Ampicillin, 100 μg/mL
  Growth temperature: 37°C
  Growth strain: DH5alpha
  Copy number: Unknown
Gene/Insert 1
  Gene/Insert name: Cas9
  Species: CTG-clade compatible
  Promoter: TDH3p (Candida lusitaniae)
  Tag / fusion protein: SV40 (C terminal on insert)
  Cloning method: Unknown
  Sequencing primers: 5′ CTAGAAAGTATAGGAACTTCTGAAGTGG
Gene/Insert 2
  Gene/Insert name: Nat
  Species: CTG-clade compatible
  Promoter: TEF1p (Ashbya gossypii)
  Cloning method: Unknown
  Sequencing primers: 5′ GCTTGAGAAGGTTTTGGGACG
Resource information
  A portion of this plasmid was derived from a plasmid made by: Codon optimized Cas9 was derived from another plasmid pRB732 that was obtained from Prof. Richard J. Bennett
Terms and licenses: Academic/Nonprofit Terms; Industry Terms: Not Available to Industry
How to cite: pDIV488 was a gift from Uffe Mortensen (Addgene plasmid # 177696 ; http://n2t.net/addgene:177696 ; RRID:Addgene_177696)
