[The description below was written by a language model from this plasmid's Addgene catalogue record and pLannotate feature annotations shown in this document.]
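Description:
pDIV488 is a roughly 10 kb E. coli–yeast shuttle plasmid built on the pDIV116 backbone that delivers the Cas9 component of a CRISPR genome-editing system for yeasts of the CTG clade, organisms that decode the CTG codon atypically and therefore need recoded heterologous genes. In bacteria it is maintained through a high-copy ColE1/pUC-type origin and selected with ampicillin via the β-lactamase gene and its native promoter. The annotation also detects a CEN/ARS-like element spanning the sequence origin, matched to the S. cerevisiae CEN6/ARS fusion. This presumably supports episomal maintenance in yeast, although the record does not state how well it functions in CTG-clade hosts.

The main payload is a Streptococcus pyogenes Cas9 coding sequence, codon-adapted for CTG-clade species and derived from an earlier plasmid. According to the catalogue it is driven by the Candida lusitaniae TDH3 promoter, which the automated feature table does not annotate. The catalogue lists a C-terminal SV40 element, presumably the nuclear localization signal, and the feature table additionally identifies a 3xFLAG epitope downstream of Cas9, followed by a fragment of the CYC1 terminator.

Next comes the yeast selection cassette: the Ashbya gossypii TEF promoter and terminator flank a CTG-compatible nourseothricin (streptothricin) acetyltransferase gene, conferring nourseothricin resistance. Two loxP sites bracket this marker, so Cre recombinase could in principle act on it. No guide RNA expression cassette is annotated or described in the record. The plasmid was developed in connection with oligonucleotide-mediated gene editing in Debaryomyces hansenii and is intended for use in related species.
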