Features (pLannotate 1.2.2; 12 found; start..end, strand, type, name):
   1974..6077    +  CDS            cas9: CAS9_STRP1 - Also known as csn1 From Streptococcus pyogenes serotype M1.
   6159..6224    +  CDS            3xFLAG: three tandem FLAG® epitope tags, followed by an enterokinase cleavage site
   6289..6523    +  terminator     CYC1 terminator (fragment): S. cerevisiae CYC1; transcription terminator for CYC1
   6563..6596    -  protein_bind   loxP: Cre-mediated recombination occurs in the 8-bp core sequence (GCATACAT). Cre recombinase
   6651..6994    +  promoter       TEF promoter: Ashbya gossypii TEF promoter
   6989..7564    +  CDS            sta: STA_STRLA - Experimental evidence at protein level: Swiss-Prot protein existence level 1. Involved in resistance to streptothricin, a broad-spectrum antibiotic produced by streptomycetes. Detoxifies streptothricin via acetylation of the beta amino group of the first beta-lysyl moiety of streptothricin. From Streptomyces lavendulae.
   7573..7770    +  terminator     TEF terminator: Ashbya gossypii TEF terminator
   7833..7866    -  protein_bind   loxP: Cre-mediated recombination occurs in the 8-bp core sequence (GCATACAT). Cre recombinase
   7959..8547    -  rep_origin     ori: high-copy-number ColE1/pMB1/pBR322/pUC origin of replication
   8718..9578    -  CDS            AmpR: β-lactamase; bla; confers resistance to ampicillin, carbenicillin, and related antibiotics
   9579..9683    -  promoter       AmpR promoter: bla
   9720..189     +  misc_feature   CEN/ARS (across the origin): S. cerevisiae CEN6 centromere fused to an autonomously replicating sequence
>Addgene plasmid #177696 | pDIV488 | addgene full sequence | sequence record 352586 | Addgene NGS Result
TACGCTTTTTGTTGAAATTTTTTAAACCTTTGTTTATTTTTTTTTCTTCATTCCGTAACTCTTCTACCTT
CTTTATTTACTTTCTAAAATCCAAATACAAAACATAAAAATAAATAAACACAGAGTAAATTCCCAAATTA
TTCCATCATTAAAAGATACGAGGCGCGTGTAAGTTACAGGCAAGCGATCCGTCTAAGAAACCATTATTAT
CATGACATTAACCTATAAAAATAGGCGTATCACGAGGCCCTTTGAATGCGTGCGATGGGCTTAGTTAGCC
TTGCTTGTGACTTTGCAGCTTTATCCATGAACGGATCATACGATTGTATTTCTGAATTTGTCATAGTGAC
TTTAAGTTGTTCTTTATTTGGTATGATTCTATTTTTTAGGACTTTCTAAAAAATCAATTTAAATTTTGGA
AAACCATTTGTGGTTTTTCTTAAATGATTGCAAAATTATTAAAAAATCGTTAAAAAAATATTCAGTGTAA
AAAGACTAGCATTCATGATCTCAACATCTTTGGATAATATCAGAATGAGAAAGAACAGATACGCAGTACG
TTTTTTGGTGAGCTCTTTGCACTTCTTTAGTTCTTTCCATCAATATCAGTTTTTTAAACTTTTAGGACTA
AAAGTGATGTTTAACTTCAAAATGTTTAAAATTTTGTTCTTCCCGACGTTCATTAAGAATACTAATACAC
TTTAATAATTATTTTAATATTTTGTTCTAAATAATGACTTTTAATTAAAAAAGATAAAATATAAAAACAT
CATAATAACTCACCAGAGGTTAAGAACAAAAAAACAAATTAGATATCTGCTAATCCAATATAGTTAAATC
AATCTTTCCTTGGTATAATGGGTATATTACATATATTTCAAGGACCGACACTCCTACCAAATATCTAAAA
TTTACCATATTAACATAACATGTATATAAACGTCAAATCATAATCAGCACTAGCGGAATGCGTGCGATCG
CGTGCATTCGGAAAGCAAGCAATCGTAGCCCCAGCAAAGCACTATAGTAGGTGTTTGCTCTTTTTATTTC
CTTTGCTCTACGCACTGTAATACAGGATTGATGAAAGCAGTATAGAAAATCGCCTCGAAGCCTCGTGAAT
CAGTAGATCTATTTACATTGTTCGTCTCGTGCGGTTTTTCACCAGTGTCATGAGCGAGCGAACTTGGTCG
ACATCATTAAAAAAAACTGCGGCTTTCGTGTCAGAGTCGCTGTGTATCACTTCGACGTAGGTAATCAGCT
CTTAAGCTTGAAGTGTGGATCGGAATTTTCTTCTCCTCCTTCATTAGTCATCTTCCATGAAAGAGTGACT
TTTGACTCACACGAAGGAAAATGTGCGCAAATTACAAATCACCTACAAGCCACAAGACACATTCATCAAA
GGCACCAAACAAGACATTCAAGTGGACCATGATAAAAGCCAAGGTTTGAAGGCATATTCTGTATACTTCA
ATCTTGGTTTGCTCGGCCCAAGTCCCGGCGATTAGCGGCGCCCGGTGGCCCGGCTGGATAGATTTCAATT
GGCACACGCACAATTATCTCCACAATTGCATTGCATACACCTTTACACCACAACTCGGCGACCTCGGCCA
GCCTCTGAAAACACATAGCCAAAAACGAAGAAGGGACAGGCATTTTCCCTTCATTGCCTAGTATGGCATA
ATACGTCACCAAACCATGCATTATGGATTGTTAAGAGCTAATCTTCCTGGTGAAAAACCGCCACAAATTG
ACCATGACAGTGCTTGCTCGGAGTTTTCAGCGGAGGGCGTGCGCCCGGGCAAACATAGTGCATTGTGATG
TAGGCGGCAAATATATGCCGGATACGCGCTTATGGAGCGGATTGCCCCGGCGGAGAAAAGTATATAAGTA
GCCAGCGCAAGGCCCCCATTTCTAGAGAATTTTTCCCTTCAATTGATTACAACTTCAATTAACTACAAAC
AAAACTATCAATCATGGATAAAAAGTATAGTATTGGTTTAGATATTGGTACTAACTCTGTGGGTTGGGCA
GTTATCACTGACGAATATAAAGTTCCATCAAAGAAATTTAAGGTGTTAGGTAACACTGACAGACACTCAA
TAAAAAAGAATCTTATCGGTGCTCTTTTGTTCGACTCCGGTGAAACTGCCGAGGCTACACGTTTAAAAAG
AACAGCAAGAAGAAGATATACCCGTAGAAAAAATAGAATATGTTATTTACAAGAAATCTTTTCTAATGAA
ATGGCTAAAGTTGATGATTCCTTTTTCCATAGATTGGAAGAGTCATTTTTGGTTGAAGAAGACAAAAAGC
ATGAGAGACATCCAATCTTTGGGAATATAGTTGATGAAGTGGCTTACCATGAAAAATATCCTACCATTTA
TCATTTAAGAAAGAAATTGGTAGATTCAACTGATAAAGCTGACCTTAGATTAATCTATTTAGCACTTGCC
CATATGATTAAATTTAGAGGTCATTTTTTGATTGAAGGTGATTTGAACCCAGATAATTCTGACGTGGATA
AATTATTTATTCAATTAGTCCAAACCTACAACCAATTATTTGAGGAAAATCCAATTAATGCTAGTGGTGT
CGATGCCAAAGCTATATTATCAGCCAGATTATCAAAATCTAGACGTTTGGAAAATTTGATTGCCCAATTG
CCAGGAGAAAAAAAGAATGGATTATTTGGAAACTTGATCGCATTATCATTGGGTTTGACACCAAATTTTA
AATCTAATTTTGATTTAGCTGAAGATGCTAAATTACAATTATCAAAAGACACCTATGACGACGATTTGGA
CAATTTACTTGCTCAAATTGGTGATCAATATGCAGATTTGTTCTTAGCTGCTAAAAACTTATCTGATGCT
ATTTTGTTGTCTGATATTTTGAGAGTGAACACAGAAATAACCAAAGCTCCATTATCAGCATCTATGATCA
AACGTTATGATGAACACCATCAGGATTTGACTTTATTGAAAGCTTTGGTGAGACAACAATTGCCAGAGAA
GTATAAAGAAATCTTTTTCGATCAATCTAAAAACGGGTATGCAGGTTATATTGATGGGGGTGCCTCCCAA
GAGGAATTTTACAAATTTATAAAACCTATTTTAGAAAAGATGGATGGGACTGAGGAACTTTTGGTCAAAT
TGAACAGAGAAGATTTGTTACGTAAACAGAGAACTTTTGATAATGGTAGTATACCTCACCAAATTCATTT
GGGTGAGTTGCATGCAATTTTAAGAAGACAAGAAGATTTTTATCCATTTTTAAAAGATAATAGAGAAAAA
ATCGAGAAAATTTTAACCTTTAGAATTCCATACTATGTTGGGCCTTTGGCTAGAGGTAATTCAAGATTTG
CCTGGATGACACGTAAATCAGAAGAAACTATTACCCCTTGGAATTTTGAAGAGGTTGTTGATAAAGGAGC
ATCAGCACAGAGTTTTATTGAAAGAATGACCAATTTCGATAAAAACTTACCAAATGAAAAAGTTTTACCA
AAACATTCCTTGTTATACGAATATTTTACTGTTTACAATGAACTTACAAAGGTTAAATATGTTACTGAAG
GTATGCGTAAGCCAGCCTTTTTATCTGGAGAACAGAAAAAGGCAATAGTTGATTTATTGTTTAAAACAAA
TAGAAAAGTTACTGTTAAACAATTAAAAGAAGATTACTTTAAGAAAATTGAATGTTTTGATTCAGTTGAA
ATCAGTGGTGTTGAAGACAGATTTAATGCTAGTTTAGGAACTTACCATGATTTACTTAAAATTATCAAAG
ATAAAGATTTCTTGGATAACGAAGAAAATGAAGACATTTTAGAAGACATTGTTTTAACCTTAACTTTATT
CGAAGATAGAGAGATGATTGAAGAACGTTTGAAGACTTATGCACATTTGTTTGACGATAAAGTGATGAAA
CAGTTGAAAAGAAGACGTTATACTGGATGGGGTAGATTGTCTCGTAAATTGATCAATGGAATTAGAGATA
AACAAAGTGGTAAAACTATCTTGGACTTTTTGAAATCTGACGGATTTGCTAATAGAAATTTCATGCAATT
GATCCACGACGATAGTTTGACATTTAAAGAAGACATCCAAAAGGCCCAAGTGAGTGGGCAAGGTGATTCA
TTACATGAACATATTGCAAATTTAGCCGGATCTCCTGCTATTAAGAAAGGGATATTACAAACTGTTAAAG
TTGTGGATGAATTAGTGAAAGTAATGGGAAGACATAAACCTGAAAACATTGTCATTGAGATGGCAAGAGA
AAATCAAACTACACAAAAAGGACAGAAAAATAGTAGAGAACGTATGAAAAGAATAGAAGAGGGTATTAAA
GAATTGGGTAGTCAAATATTGAAAGAACACCCAGTGGAAAATACCCAGTTGCAAAATGAAAAATTATATC
TTTACTACCTTCAAAATGGACGTGATATGTATGTTGATCAGGAATTAGATATAAATAGACTTTCAGATTA
TGATGTAGATCATATAGTTCCACAATCTTTCTTGAAAGATGATTCCATAGACAATAAAGTATTAACTAGA
AGTGATAAAAATAGAGGTAAAAGTGATAATGTCCCAAGTGAGGAAGTCGTCAAAAAGATGAAAAATTACT
GGCGTCAACTTTTGAATGCTAAATTAATTACTCAAAGAAAATTTGATAATTTGACTAAAGCAGAAAGAGG
TGGGCTTTCTGAATTAGATAAAGCCGGGTTCATTAAAAGACAATTGGTCGAAACTAGACAAATTACTAAA
CATGTTGCCCAAATTTTAGATTCCCGTATGAACACTAAGTATGACGAAAATGATAAGTTAATACGTGAGG
TTAAAGTCATTACTTTAAAATCAAAACTTGTCTCTGATTTCAGAAAGGATTTCCAATTCTATAAAGTTAG
AGAAATTAATAATTATCATCATGCTCATGATGCATATTTGAATGCTGTAGTTGGAACTGCTTTAATCAAG
AAATACCCTAAATTAGAATCTGAATTTGTATATGGTGATTACAAAGTCTATGATGTTAGAAAGATGATTG
CTAAATCAGAACAAGAAATTGGTAAAGCTACAGCTAAATACTTCTTTTACTCTAACATTATGAATTTCTT
TAAAACAGAAATTACTTTGGCAAACGGTGAAATTAGAAAAAGACCTCTTATTGAAACAAATGGTGAGACT
GGAGAGATAGTTTGGGACAAAGGGCGTGATTTCGCTACTGTTAGAAAAGTTTTATCAATGCCACAAGTTA
ACATTGTAAAGAAAACAGAGGTTCAAACTGGTGGTTTCTCAAAAGAAAGTATTTTGCCTAAAAGAAATAG
TGATAAATTGATTGCCAGAAAAAAGGATTGGGATCCAAAGAAATATGGTGGTTTCGACTCACCAACCGTA
GCCTATTCTGTTTTGGTTGTGGCAAAGGTTGAAAAGGGTAAAAGTAAAAAGCTTAAATCAGTAAAAGAAC
TTTTGGGTATTACAATAATGGAAAGAAGTTCCTTTGAAAAGAACCCTATTGATTTTTTGGAAGCTAAAGG
TTATAAGGAAGTAAAGAAGGACTTAATAATCAAATTGCCTAAATATTCTTTATTTGAATTAGAAAATGGG
AGAAAAAGAATGTTGGCTTCTGCTGGAGAATTGCAAAAGGGTAATGAATTAGCATTGCCTTCCAAATATG
TTAACTTCTTGTATTTAGCTTCACACTATGAAAAGTTGAAAGGGTCACCAGAAGATAACGAGCAAAAACA
ATTATTTGTTGAACAACACAAACACTACTTAGATGAGATTATAGAACAAATTAGTGAATTCAGTAAAAGA
GTGATATTAGCTGATGCAAATTTAGATAAAGTTTTGTCAGCCTATAACAAACATAGAGATAAGCCAATTA
GAGAACAAGCAGAAAACATTATTCACTTATTTACCCTTACCAATTTAGGAGCACCTGCTGCTTTCAAGTA
TTTTGATACAACAATTGATCGTAAAAGATATACCTCAACAAAAGAAGTCTTAGACGCCACCTTAATTCAT
CAATCAATCACTGGATTGTATGAGACAAGAATTGATTTGTCTCAATTGGGTGGTGATGAAGGGGCTGATC
CTAAGAAGAAAAGAAAAGTTGATCCAAAGAAAAAGCGTAAGGTGGATCCTAAGAAAAAGAGAAAGGTTGA
CTACAAAGACCATGACGGTGATTATAAAGATCATGACATCGACTACAAGGATGACGATGACAAGTGATAA
TGACTGCAGAGATCCATCGACCTGCCGCCAAGCTAATTCCGGGCGAATTTCTGTCGAGTCATGTAATTAG
TTATGTCACGCTTACATTCACGCCCTCCCCCCACATCCGCTCTAACCGAAAAGGAAGGAGTTAGACAACC
TGAAGTCTAGGTCCCTATTTATTTTTTTATAGTTATGTTAGTATTAAGAACGTTATTTATATTTCAAATT
TTTCTTTTTTTTCTGTACAGACGCGTGTACGCATGTAACATTATACTGAAAACCTTGCTTGAGAAGGTTT
TGGGACGCTCGAAATCGCGTGCATTCAACGCTGCAGGTCGACAACCCTTAATATAACTTCGTATAATGTA
TGCTATACGAAGTTATTAGGTCTAGAGATCTGTTTAGCTTGCCTCGTCCCCGCCGGGTCACCCGGCCAGC
GACATGGAGGCCCAGAATACCCTCCTTGACAGTCTTGACGTGCGCAGCTCAGGGGCATGATGTGACTGTC
GCCCGTACATTTAGCCCATACATCCCCATGTATAATCATTTGCATCCATACATTTTGATGGCCGCACGGC
GCGAAGCAAAAATTACGGCTCCTCGCTGCAGACCTGCGAGCAGGGAAACGCTCCCCTCACAGACGCGTTG
AATTGTCCCCACGCCGCGCCCCTGTAGAGAAATATAAAAGGTTAGGATTTGCCACTGAGGTTCTTCTTTC
ATATACTTCCTTTTAAAATCTTGCTAGGATACAGTTCTCACATCACATCCGAACATAAACAACCATGGGA
ACCACCTTGGATGACACTGCTTATCGATACCGAACATCTGTACCTGGTGATGCTGAAGCTATCGAAGCCC
TTGACGGGTCATTCACAACTGACACCGTCTTTAGAGTTACAGCTACTGGGGATGGGTTTACATTGCGAGA
AGTACCAGTAGATCCTCCTTTGACCAAAGTATTCCCAGATGACGAAAGTGACGATGAATCCGATGACGGT
GAGGACGGTGACCCAGACTCAAGAACATTTGTCGCTTATGGAGACGACGGTGATTTGGCCGGTTTCGTAG
TTGTATCCTATTCTGGATGGAACCGAAGACTTACTGTCGAGGATATAGAGGTTGCCCCAGAACATCGTGG
GCACGGTGTTGGGCGAGCCCTTATGGGATTAGCTACAGAATTTGCCCGTGAACGTGGGGCTGGACATTTA
TGGTTAGAAGTCACCAATGTTAATGCACCAGCTATACATGCATATCGAAGAATGGGGTTCACACTTTGTG
GATTGGATACAGCTTTATACGATGGTACAGCCTCAGACGGAGAACAAGCTTTATACATGTCTATGCCTTG
TCCATAATCAGTACTGACAATAAAAAGATTCTTGTTTTCAAGAACTTGTCATTTGTATAGTTTTTTTATA
TTGTAGTTGTTCTATTTTAATCAAATGTTAGCGTGATTTATATTTTTTTTCGCCTCGACATCATCTGCCC
AGATGCGAAGTTAAGTGCGCAGAAAGTAATATCATGCGTTAATCGTATGTGAATGCTGGTCGCTATACTG
CTGTCGATTCGATACTAACGCCGCCATCCAGTGTCGAAAACGAGCTCTCGAGAACCCTTAATATAACTTC
GTATAATGTATGCTATACGAAGTTATTAGGTGATATCAGATCCACTAGTGGCCATTAAGACCTGAGCAAA
AGGCCAGCAAAAGGCCAGGAACCGTAAAAAGGCCGCGTTGCTGGCGTTTTTCCATAGGCTCCGCCCCCCT
GACGAGCATCACAAAAATCGACGCTCAAGTCAGAGGTGGCGAAACCCGACAGGACTATAAAGATACCAGG
CGTTTCCCCCTGGAAGCTCCCTCGTGCGCTCTCCTGTTCCGACCCTGCCGCTTACCGGATACCTGTCCGC
CTTTCTCCCTTCGGGAAGCGTGGCGCTTTCTCATAGCTCACGCTGTAGGTATCTCAGTTCGGTGTAGGTC
GTTCGCTCCAAGCTGGGCTGTGTGCACGAACCCCCCGTTCAGCCCGACCGCTGCGCCTTATCCGGTAACT
ATCGTCTTGAGTCCAACCCGGTAAGACACGACTTATCGCCACTGGCAGCAGCCACTGGTAACAGGATTAG
CAGAGCGAGGTATGTAGGCGGTGCTACAGAGTTCTTGAAGTGGTGGCCTAACTACGGCTACACTAGAAGA
ACAGTATTTGGTATCTGCGCTCTGCTGAAGCCAGTTACCTTCGGAAAAAGAGTTGGTAGCTCTTGATCCG
GCAAACAAACCACCGCTGGTAGCGGTGGTTTTTTTGTTTGCAAGCAGCAGATTACGCGCAGAAAAAAAGG
ATCTCAAGAAGATCCTTTGATCTTTTCTACGGGGTCTGACGCTCAGTGGAACGAAAACTCACGTTAAGGG
ATTTTGGTCATGAGATTATCAAAAAGGATCTTCACCTAGATCCTTTTAAATTAAAAATGAAGTTTTAAAT
CAATCTAAAGTATATATGAGTAAACTTGGTCTGACAGTTACCAATGCTTAATCAGTGAGGCACCTATCTC
AGCGATCTGTCTATTTCGTTCATCCATAGTTGCCTGACTCCCCGTCGTGTAGATAACTACGATACGGGAG
GGCTTACCATCTGGCCCCAGTGCTGCAATGATACCGCGAGACCCACGCTCACCGGCTCCAGATTTATCAG
CAATAAACCAGCCAGCCGGAAGGGCCGAGCGCAGAAGTGGTCCTGCAACTTTATCCGCCTCCATCCAGTC
TATTAATTGTTGCCGGGAAGCTAGAGTAAGTAGTTCGCCAGTTAATAGTTTGCGCAACGTTGTTGCCATT
GCTACAGGCATCGTGGTGTCACGCTCGTCGTTTGGTATGGCTTCATTCAGCTCCGGTTCCCAACGATCAA
GGCGAGTTACATGATCCCCCATGTTGTGCAAAAAAGCGGTTAGCTCCTTCGGTCCTCCGATCGTTGTCAG
AAGTAAGTTGGCCGCAGTGTTATCACTCATGGTTATGGCAGCACTGCATAATTCTCTTACTGTCATGCCA
TCCGTAAGATGCTTTTCTGTGACTGGTGAGTACTCAACCAAGTCATTCTGAGAATAGTGTATGCGGCGAC
CGAGTTGCTCTTGCCCGGCGTCAATACGGGATAATACCGCGCCACATAGCAGAACTTTAAAAGTGCTCAT
CATTGGAAAACGTTCTTCGGGGCGAAAACTCTCAAGGATCTTACCGCTGTTGAGATCCAGTTCGATGTAA
CCCACTCGTGCACCCAACTGATCTTCAGCATCTTTTACTTTCACCAGCGTTTCTGGGTGAGCAAAAACAG
GAAGGCAAAATGCCGCAAAAAAGGGAATAAGGGCGACACGGAAATGTTGAATACTCATACTCTTCCTTTT
TCAATATTATTGAAGCATTTATCAGGGTTATTGTCTCATGAGCGGATACATATTTGAATGTATTTAGAAA
AATAAACAAATAGGGGTTCCGCGCACATTTCCCCGAAAAGTGCCACCTGGGTCCTTTTCATCACGTGCTA
TAAAAATAATTATAATTTAAATTTTTTAATATAAATATATAAATTAAAAATAGAAAGTAAAAAAAGAAAT
TAAAGAAAAAATAGTTTTTGTTTTCCGAAGATGTAAAAGACTCTAGGGGGATCGCCAACAAATACTACCT
TTTATCTTGCTCTTCCTGCTCTCAGGTATTAATGCCGAATTGTTTCATCTTGTCTGTGTAGAAGACCACA
CACGAAAATCCTGTGATTTTACATTTTACTTATCGTTAATCGAATGTATATCTATTTAATCTGCTTTTCT
TGTCTAATAAATATATATGTAAAG
